Addgene plasmid #200970: dCas9-CRY2Clust-FUSN-mut
Purpose: induction of phase-separated condensate mediated by FUSN-IDR mutant
Depositing lab: Jian Xu. Depositing organization: University of Texas Southwestern Medical Center. Publication: Light-activated macromolecular phase separation modulates transcription by reconfiguring chromatin interactions. Kim YJ, Lee M Jr, Lee YT, Jing J, Sanders JT, Botten GA, He L, Lyu J, Zhang Y, Mettlen M, Ly P, Zhou Y, Xu J. Sci Adv. 2023 Mar 31;9(13):eadg1123. doi: 10.1126/sciadv.adg1123. Epub 2023 Mar 31. PubMed 37000871.
Backbone
  Vector backbone: pLVX
  Backbone size w/o insert (bp): 6133
  Total vector size (bp): 14234
  Vector type: Mammalian Expression, Bacterial Expression, Lentiviral
Growth in bacteria
  Bacterial resistance: Ampicillin, 100 μg/mL
  Growth temperature: 37°C
  Growth strain: NEB Stable
  Copy number: Unknown
Gene/Insert
  Gene/Insert name: FUSNmut (alt name: FUSN15YS)
  Species: H. sapiens (human)
  Insert size (bp): 600
  Mutation: 15 Tyr-to-Ser substitutions
Terms and licenses: Academic/Nonprofit Terms; Industry Terms: Not Available to Industry
How to cite: dCas9-CRY2Clust-FUSN-mut was a gift from Jian Xu (Addgene plasmid # 200970 ; http://n2t.net/addgene:200970 ; RRID:Addgene_200970)
