[The description below was written by a language model from this plasmid's Addgene catalogue record and pLannotate feature annotations shown in this document.]
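Description:
dCas9-CRY2Clust-FUSN-mut is a 14.2 kb HIV-1-based lentiviral transfer plasmid built on the pLVX backbone for expression in mammalian cells. It is propagated in E. coli through a high-copy ColE1/pUC-type origin with ampicillin selection (AmpR under its own promoter). The viral portion contains HIV-1 LTR sequences at both ends of the cassette, the Ψ packaging signal with an adjoining gag fragment, the Rev response element for Rev-dependent nuclear export of the genomic RNA, the cPPT/CTS element, and a WPRE downstream of the payload to boost transcript stability and expression. The nef fragments annotated next to the LTRs are most likely residual viral sequence rather than functional genes. No mammalian drug-selection marker is annotated in the feature table.

The payload is driven by the CMV enhancer/promoter. The annotated coding segments run in order on the same strand: a 600 bp fragment of human FUS, mCherry, a fragment of Arabidopsis CRY2, an AviTag, S. pyogenes Cas9, and a fragment of a Propionibacterium biotin carboxyl carrier protein, which can serve as a biotin acceptor. This order is consistent with a single fusion protein. The FUS fragment is the N-terminal intrinsically disordered region carrying 15 tyrosine-to-serine substitutions (FUSN15YS). The construct name indicates that the Cas9 is the catalytically dead form and that the CRY2 module is the CRY2clust variant, which clusters under blue light, although the annotation itself does not confirm either point.

The stated purpose is induction of phase-separated condensates mediated by the FUSN IDR mutant. In that design, guide-RNA-programmed dCas9 would tether a light-inducible clustering module to chosen genomic loci, with mCherry allowing the assemblies to be visualised. The associated study concerns how light-activated phase separation alters chromatin interactions and transcription.
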