Features (pLannotate 1.2.2; 27 found; start..end, strand, type, name):
    377..634     +  LTR            5' LTR (truncated): truncated 5' long terminal repeat (LTR) from HIV-1
    681..806     +  misc_feature   HIV-1 Ψ: packaging signal of human immunodeficiency virus type 1
    790..1128    +  CDS            HIV-1 gag (fragment): gag protein from human immunodeficiency virus 1; gag
   1303..1536    +  misc_feature   RRE: The Rev response element (RRE) of HIV-1 allows for Rev-dependent mRNA export from the nucleus to the cytoplasm.
   1913..2013    +  CDS            Rev (fragment): human immunodeficiency virus 1 (HIV-1) Rev protein; rev; enhances nuclear export of unspliced and incompletely spliced viral mRNAs
   2028..2143    +  misc_feature   cPPT/CTS: central polypurine tract and central termination sequence of HIV-1 (lacking the first T)
   2183..2486    +  enhancer       CMV enhancer: human cytomegalovirus immediate early enhancer
   2487..2690    +  promoter       CMV promoter: human cytomegalovirus (CMV) immediate early promoter
   2724..3323    +  CDS            FUS (fragment): FUS_HUMAN - Also known as TLS. Experimental evidence at protein level: Swiss-Prot protein existence level 1. DNA/RNA-binding protein that plays a role in various cellular processes such as transcription regulation, RNA splicing, RNA transport, DNA repair and damage response (PubMed:27731383). Binds to nascent pre-mRNAs and acts as a molecular mediator between RNA polymerase II and U1 small nuclear ribonucleoprotein thereby coupling transcription and splicing (PubMed:26124092). Binds also its own pre- mRNA and autoregulates its expression; this autoregulation mechanism is mediated by non-sense-
   3387..4094    +  CDS            mCherry: mCherry is a basic (constitutively fluorescent) red fluorescent protein published in 2004, derived from Discosoma sp.. It is reported to be a very rapidly-maturing monomer with low acid sensitivity.
   4119..5630    +  CDS            CRY2 (fragment): CRY2_ARATH - Also known as PHH1 From Arabidopsis thaliana (Mouse-ear cress).
   5673..5693    -  CDS            9xHis (fragment): 9xHis affinity tag
   5724..5768    +  CDS            AviTag™: peptide tag that allows for enzymatic biotinylation
   5820..9920    +  CDS            cas9: CAS9_STRP1 - Also known as csn1 From Streptococcus pyogenes serotype M1.
   9912..10184   +  CDS            BCCP_PROFR (fragment): Experimental evidence at protein level: Swiss-Prot protein existence level 1. The biotinyl 1.3S subunit serves as a carboxyl carrier between the substrate-binding sites on the 12S and 5S subunits. From Propionibacterium freudenreichii subsp. shermanii.
  10203..10791   +  misc_feature   WPRE: woodchuck hepatitis virus posttranscriptional regulatory element
  10808..11326   +  CDS            nef (fragment): NEF_HV1BR - Experimental evidence at protein level: Swiss-Prot protein existence level 1. Extracellular Nef protein targets CD4(+) T-lymphocytes for apoptosis by interacting with CXCR4 surface receptors (PubMed:14990729). From Human immunodeficiency virus type 1 group M subtype B (isolate BRU/LAI) (HIV-1).
  11374..11631   +  LTR            5' LTR (truncated): truncated 5' long terminal repeat (LTR) from HIV-1
  11781..11803   -  protein_bind   lac operator (fragment): The lac repressor binds to the lac operator to inhibit transcription in E. coli. This inhibition can be relieved by adding lactose or isopropyl-β-D-thiogalactopyranoside (IPTG). lac repressor encoded by lacI
  11807..11837   -  promoter       lac promoter: promoter for the E. coli lac operon
  11852..11873   -  protein_bind   CAP binding site: CAP binding activates transcription in the presence of cAMP. E. coli catabolite activator protein
  11886..11978   -  CDS            lacI (fragment): lac repressor; lacI; The lac repressor binds to the lac operator to inhibit transcription in E. coli. This inhibition can be relieved by adding lactose or isopropyl-β-D-thiogalactopyranoside (IPTG).
  12161..12749   -  rep_origin     ori: high-copy-number ColE1/pMB1/pBR322/pUC origin of replication
  12920..13780   -  CDS            AmpR: β-lactamase; bla; confers resistance to ampicillin, carbenicillin, and related antibiotics
  13781..13885   -  promoter       AmpR promoter: bla
  13933..14067   +  polyA_signal   SV40 poly(A) signal: SV40 polyadenylation signal
  14234..329     +  CDS            nef (fragment) (across the origin): NEF_HV1BR - Experimental evidence at protein level: Swiss-Prot protein existence level 1. Extracellular Nef protein targets CD4(+) T-lymphocytes for apoptosis by interacting with CXCR4 surface receptors (PubMed:14990729). From Human immunodeficiency virus type 1 group M subtype B (isolate BRU/LAI) (HIV-1).
>Addgene plasmid #200970 | dCas9-CRY2Clust-FUSN-mut | addgene full sequence | sequence record 393616 | Addgene NGS Result
TGGAAGGGCTAATTCACTCCCAAAGAAGACAAGATATCCTTGATCTGTGGATCTACCACACACAAGGCTA
CTTCCCTGATTAGCAGAACTACACACCAGGGCCAGGGGTCAGATATCCACTGACCTTTGGATGGTGCTAC
AAGCTAGTACCAGTTGAGCCAGATAAGGTAGAAGAGGCCAATAAAGGAGAGAACACCAGCTTGTTACACC
CTGTGAGCCTGCATGGGATGGATGACCCGGAGAGAGAAGTGTTAGAGTGGAGGTTTGACAGCCGCCTAGC
ATTTCATCACGTGGCCCGAGAGCTGCATCCGGAGTACTTCAAGAACTGCTGATATCGAGCTTGCTACAAG
GGACTTTCCGCTGGGGACTTTCCAGGGAGGCGTGGCCTGGGCGGGACTGGGGAGTGGCGAGCCCTCAGAT
CCTGCATATAAGCAGCTGCTTTTTGCCTGTACTGGGTCTCTCTGGTTAGACCAGATCTGAGCCTGGGAGC
TCTCTGGCTAACTAGGGAACCCACTGCTTAAGCCTCAATAAAGCTTGCCTTGAGTGCTTCAAGTAGTGTG
TGCCCGTCTGTTGTGTGACTCTGGTAACTAGAGATCCCTCAGACCCTTTTAGTCAGTGTGGAAAATCTCT
AGCAGTGGCGCCCGAACAGGGACTTGAAAGCGAAAGGGAAACCAGAGGAGCTCTCTCGACGCAGGACTCG
GCTTGCTGAAGCGCGCACGGCAAGAGGCGAGGGGCGGCGACTGGTGAGTACGCCAAAAATTTTGACTAGC
GGAGGCTAGAAGGAGAGAGATGGGTGCGAGAGCGTCAGTATTAAGCGGGGGAGAATTAGATCGCGATGGG
AAAAAATTCGGTTAAGGCCAGGGGGAAAGAAAAAATATAAATTAAAACATATAGTATGGGCAAGCAGGGA
GCTAGAACGATTCGCAGTTAATCCTGGCCTGTTAGAAACATCAGAAGGCTGTAGACAAATACTGGGACAG
CTACAACCATCCCTTCAGACAGGATCAGAAGAACTTAGATCATTATATAATACAGTAGCAACCCTCTATT
GTGTGCATCAAAGGATAGAGATAAAAGACACCAAGGAAGCTTTAGACAAGATAGAGGAAGAGCAAAACAA
AAGTAAGACCACCGCACAGCAAGCGGCCGGCCGCTGATCTTCAGACCTGGAGGAGGAGATATGAGGGACA
ATTGGAGAAGTGAATTATATAAATATAAAGTAGTAAAAATTGAACCATTAGGAGTAGCACCCACCAAGGC
AAAGAGAAGAGTGGTGCAGAGAGAAAAAAGAGCAGTGGGAATAGGAGCTTTGTTCCTTGGGTTCTTGGGA
GCAGCAGGAAGCACTATGGGCGCAGCGTCAATGACGCTGACGGTACAGGCCAGACAATTATTGTCTGGTA
TAGTGCAGCAGCAGAACAATTTGCTGAGGGCTATTGAGGCGCAACAGCATCTGTTGCAACTCACAGTCTG
GGGCATCAAGCAGCTCCAGGCAAGAATCCTGGCTGTGGAAAGATACCTAAAGGATCAACAGCTCCTGGGG
ATTTGGGGTTGCTCTGGAAAACTCATTTGCACCACTGCTGTGCCTTGGAATGCTAGTTGGAGTAATAAAT
CTCTGGAACAGATTTGGAATCACACGACCTGGATGGAGTGGGACAGAGAAATTAACAATTACACAAGCTT
AATACACTCCTTAATTGAAGAATCGCAAAACCAGCAAGAAAAGAATGAACAAGAATTATTGGAATTAGAT
AAATGGGCAAGTTTGTGGAATTGGTTTAACATAACAAATTGGCTGTGGTATATAAAATTATTCATAATGA
TAGTAGGAGGCTTGGTAGGTTTAAGAATAGTTTTTGCTGTACTTTCTATAGTGAATAGAGTTAGGCAGGG
ATATTCACCATTATCGTTTCAGACCCACCTCCCAACCCCGAGGGGACCCGACAGGCCCGAAGGAATAGAA
GAAGAAGGTGGAGAGAGAGACAGAGACAGATCCATTCGATTAGTGAACGGATCTCGACGGTATCGCCTTT
AAAAGAAAAGGGGGGATTGGGGGGTACAGTGCAGGGGAAAGAATAGTAGACATAATAGCAACAGACATAC
AAACTAAAGAATTACAAAAACAAATTACAAAAATTCAAAATTTTCGGGTTTATTACAGGGACAGCAGAGA
TCCAGTTTATCGCGTTACATAACTTACGGTAAATGGCCCGCCTGGCTGACCGCCCAACGACCCCCGCCCA
TTGACGTCAATAATGACGTATGTTCCCATAGTAACGCCAATAGGGACTTTCCATTGACGTCAATGGGTGG
AGTATTTACGGTAAACTGCCCACTTGGCAGTACATCAAGTGTATCATATGCCAAGTACGCCCCCTATTGA
CGTCAATGACGGTAAATGGCCCGCCTGGCATTATGCCCAGTACATGACCTTATGGGACTTTCCTACTTGG
CAGTACATCTACGTATTAGTCATCGCTATTACCATGGTGATGCGGTTTTGGCAGTACATCAATGGGCGTG
GATAGCGGTTTGACTCACGGGGATTTCCAAGTCTCCACCCCATTGACGTCAATGGGAGTTTGTTTTGGCA
CCAAAATCAACGGGACTTTCCAAAATGTCGTAACAACTCCGCCCCATTGACGCAAATGGGCGGTAGGCGT
GTACGGTGGGAGGTCTATATAAGCAGAGCTGGTTTAGTGAACCGTCAGATCCGCTAGGGGCCCATGGCCT
CAAACGATTATACCCAACAAGCAACCCAAAGCTCTGGGGCCTCTCCCACCCAGCCCGGGCAGGGCTATTC
CCAGCAGAGCAGTCAGCCCTCTGGACAGCAGAGTTCTAGTGGTTCTAGCCAGTCCACGGACACTTCAGGC
TATGGCCAGAGCAGCTCTTCTTCTTCTGGCCAGAGCCAGAACACAGGCTATGGAACTCAGTCAACTCCCC
AGGGATATGGCTCGACTGGCGGCTATGGCAGTAGCCAGAGCTCCCAATCGTCTTCTGGGCAGCAGTCCTC
CTCTCCTGGCTCTGGCCAGCAGCCAGCTCCCAGCAGCACCTCGGGAAGTTACGGTAGCAGTTCTCAGAGC
AGCAGCTATGGGCAGCCCCAGAGTGGGAGCTCTAGCCAGCAGCCTAGCTATGGTGGACAGCAGCAAAGCT
CTGGACAGCAGCAAAGCTCTAATCCCCCTCAGGGCTCTGGACAGCAGAACCAGTCTAACAGCAGCAGTGG
TGGTGGAGGTGGAGGTGGAGGTGGAGGTAACTATGGCCAAGATCAATCCTCCATGAGTAGTGGTGGTGGC
AGTGGTGGCGGTTATGGCAATCAAGACCAGAGTGGTGGAGGTGGCAGCGGTGGCTATGGACAGCAGGACC
GTGGAGGTGGAGGAACTAGTGCTAGCATGGTGAGCAAGGGCGAGGAGGATAACATGGCCATCATCAAGGA
GTTCATGCGCTTCAAGGTGCACATGGAGGGCTCCGTGAACGGCCACGAGTTCGAGATCGAGGGCGAGGGC
GAGGGCCGCCCCTACGAGGGCACCCAGACCGCCAAGCTGAAGGTGACCAAGGGTGGCCCCCTGCCCTTCG
CCTGGGACATCCTGTCCCCTCAGTTCATGTACGGCTCCAAGGCCTACGTGAAGCACCCCGCCGACATCCC
CGACTACTTGAAGCTGTCCTTCCCCGAGGGCTTCAAGTGGGAGCGCGTGATGAACTTCGAGGACGGCGGC
GTGGTGACCGTGACCCAGGACTCCTCCCTGCAGGACGGCGAGTTCATCTACAAGGTGAAGCTGCGCGGCA
CCAACTTCCCCTCCGACGGCCCCGTAATGCAGAAGAAGACCATGGGCTGGGAGGCCTCCTCCGAGCGGAT
GTACCCCGAGGACGGCGCCCTGAAGGGCGAGATCAAGCAGAGGCTGAAGCTGAAGGACGGCGGCCACTAC
GACGCTGAGGTCAAGACCACCTACAAGGCCAAGAAGCCCGTGCAGCTGCCCGGCGCCTACAACGTCAACA
TCAAGTTGGACATCACCTCCCACAACGAGGACTACACCATCGTGGAACAGTACGAACGCGCCGAGGGCCG
CCACTCCACCGGCGGCATGGACGAGCTGTACAAGGGTAGCGGACCACCGGTCGCCACCATGAAGATGGAC
AAAAAGACCATCGTCTGGTTTCGGAGAGATTTGAGAATAGAAGATAATCCCGCGCTCGCCGCCGCGGCCC
ACGAGGGTTCCGTCTTCCCCGTTTTCATTTGGTGTCCTGAAGAAGAAGGCCAGTTTTATCCCGGAAGGGC
CTCTAGGTGGTGGATGAAGCAAAGTCTGGCCCATCTTAGCCAGTCACTGAAAGCACTGGGCAGTGATCTT
ACCCTGATCAAGACACACAATACCATCTCTGCCATCCTCGACTGCATCAGGGTGACCGGCGCAACGAAAG
TCGTGTTTAACCACCTGTACGATCCAGTTAGTCTGGTGCGCGACCACACTGTGAAGGAGAAGCTGGTGGA
ACGGGGGATCAGTGTGCAGAGCTACAACGGGGACCTTCTGTACGAGCCATGGGAGATCTATTGCGAGAAA
GGGAAACCGTTCACCTCCTTCAACAGTTACTGGAAGAAATGTTTGGATATGTCAATAGAGTCCGTTATGT
TGCCCCCTCCCTGGAGACTGATGCCGATTACTGCTGCTGCAGAGGCCATCTGGGCCTGCTCCATCGAGGA
ACTCGGTCTGGAAAATGAAGCAGAAAAGCCAAGCAATGCACTTCTCACTAGAGCCTGGAGCCCCGGCTGG
TCTAATGCCGACAAGCTGCTTAACGAGTTCATCGAAAAACAACTGATTGACTACGCGAAGAACTCCAAGA
AAGTGGTAGGTAACTCAACTAGCTTGCTCTCTCCATATCTCCATTTTGGCGAGATTTCTGTCCGCCATGT
ATTTCAGTGCGCTCGGATGAAACAGATTATCTGGGCTCGCGATAAAAACAGCGAAGGCGAAGAAAGCGCC
GATCTGTTCCTGCGAGGGATCGGACTTCGGGAATACTCCCGGTATATATGTTTCAACTTTCCATTCACAC
ACGAGCAGAGTCTGTTGTCCCACCTCAGGTTCTTCCCCTGGGACGCCGATGTCGACAAATTCAAGGCATG
GAGACAGGGAAGGACAGGGTACCCACTCGTGGATGCTGGCATGAGAGAGCTCTGGGCTACAGGCTGGATG
CACAACCGCATCCGGGTAATCGTGTCCTCATTTGCTGTCAAGTTTCTGCTCCTGCCTTGGAAATGGGGAA
TGAAGTACTTTTGGGATACCCTTCTCGACGCCGACTTGGAGTGTGACATTCTGGGATGGCAATATATTAG
CGGGTCAATTCCTGACGGCCATGAGTTGGACAGGTTGGACAATCCGGCCTTGCAGGGAGCTAAGTATGAT
CCCGAAGGAGAGTATATTCGACAGTGGCTCCCCGAGCTGGCCCGACTTCCTACGGAGTGGATTCACCATC
CTTGGGACGCACCACTGACAGTGCTCAAGGCAAGCGGGGTGGAGCTGGGCACCAATTACGCTAAGCCTAT
AGTTGATATAGATACAGCACGCGAGCTGCTGGCTAAAGCGATCTCTCGCACTCGGGAGGCGCAGATTATG
ATCGGTGCTGCCGCAAGGGACCCTCCTGATCTTGACAATGTGTACAGTGGGGGAGGCGGAGGGGGTGGTT
CAGGTGGTGGTGGTGGTGGTGGTTCGGGTGGTGGCGGAGGGGGAGGCTCCGGGGGCCTGAACGACATCTT
CGAGGCTCAGAAAATCGAATGGCACGAAGGCGCGCCGAGCTCGAGGATCCTTGCTAGCCCCAAAAAGAAG
AGGAAAGTGGACAAGAAGTATTCTATCGGACTGGCCATCGGGACTAATAGCGTCGGGTGGGCCGTGATCA
CTGACGAGTACAAGGTGCCCTCTAAGAAGTTCAAGGTGCTCGGGAACACCGACCGGCATTCCATCAAGAA
AAATCTGATCGGAGCTCTCCTCTTTGATTCAGGGGAGACCGCTGAAGCAACCCGCCTCAAGCGGACTGCT
AGACGGCGGTACACCAGGAGGAAGAACCGGATTTGTTACCTTCAAGAGATATTCTCCAACGAAATGGCAA
AGGTCGACGACAGCTTCTTCCATAGGCTGGAAGAATCATTCCTCGTGGAAGAGGATAAGAAGCATGAACG
GCATCCCATCTTCGGTAATATCGTCGACGAGGTGGCCTATCACGAGAAATACCCAACCATCTACCATCTT
CGCAAAAAGCTGGTGGACTCAACCGACAAGGCAGACCTCCGGCTTATCTACCTGGCCCTGGCCCACATGA
TCAAGTTCAGAGGCCACTTCCTGATCGAGGGCGACCTCAATCCTGACAATAGCGATGTGGATAAACTGTT
CATCCAGCTGGTGCAGACTTACAACCAGCTCTTTGAAGAGAACCCCATCAATGCAAGCGGAGTCGATGCC
AAGGCCATTCTGTCAGCCCGGCTGTCAAAGAGCCGCAGACTTGAGAATCTTATCGCTCAGCTGCCGGGTG
AAAAGAAAAATGGACTGTTCGGGAACCTGATTGCTCTTTCACTTGGGCTGACTCCCAATTTCAAGTCTAA
TTTCGACCTGGCAGAGGATGCCAAGCTGCAACTGTCCAAGGACACCTATGATGACGATCTCGACAACCTC
CTGGCCCAGATCGGTGACCAATACGCCGACCTTTTCCTTGCTGCTAAGAATCTTTCTGACGCCATCCTGC
TGTCTGACATTCTCCGCGTGAACACTGAAATCACCAAGGCCCCTCTTTCAGCTTCAATGATTAAGCGGTA
TGATGAGCACCACCAGGACCTGACCCTGCTTAAGGCACTCGTCCGGCAGCAGCTTCCGGAGAAGTACAAG
GAAATCTTCTTTGACCAGTCAAAGAATGGATACGCCGGCTACATCGACGGAGGTGCCTCCCAAGAGGAAT
TTTATAAGTTTATCAAACCTATCCTTGAGAAGATGGACGGCACCGAAGAGCTCCTCGTGAAACTGAATCG
GGAGGATCTGCTGCGGAAGCAGCGCACTTTCGACAATGGGAGCATTCCCCACCAGATCCATCTTGGGGAG
CTTCACGCCATCCTTCGGCGCCAAGAGGACTTCTACCCCTTTCTTAAGGACAACAGGGAGAAGATTGAGA
AAATTCTCACTTTCCGCATCCCCTACTACGTGGGACCCCTCGCCAGAGGAAATAGCCGGTTTGCTTGGAT
GACCAGAAAGTCAGAAGAAACTATCACTCCCTGGAACTTCGAAGAGGTGGTGGACAAGGGAGCCAGCGCT
CAGTCATTCATCGAACGGATGACTAACTTCGATAAGAACCTCCCCAATGAGAAGGTCCTGCCGAAACATT
CCCTGCTCTACGAGTACTTTACCGTGTACAACGAGCTGACCAAGGTGAAATATGTCACCGAAGGGATGAG
GAAGCCCGCATTCCTGTCAGGCGAACAAAAGAAGGCAATTGTGGACCTTCTGTTCAAGACCAATAGAAAG
GTGACCGTGAAGCAGCTGAAGGAGGACTATTTCAAGAAAATTGAATGCTTCGACTCTGTGGAGATTAGCG
GGGTCGAAGATCGGTTCAACGCAAGCCTGGGTACCTACCATGATCTGCTTAAGATCATCAAGGACAAGGA
TTTTCTGGACAATGAGGAGAACGAGGACATCCTTGAGGACATTGTCCTGACTCTCACTCTGTTCGAGGAC
CGGGAAATGATCGAGGAGAGGCTTAAGACCTACGCCCATCTGTTCGACGATAAAGTGATGAAGCAACTTA
AACGGAGAAGATATACCGGATGGGGACGCCTTAGCCGCAAACTCATCAACGGAATCCGGGACAAACAGAG
CGGAAAGACCATTCTTGATTTCCTTAAGAGCGACGGATTCGCTAATCGCAACTTCATGCAACTTATCCAT
GATGATTCCCTGACCTTTAAGGAGGACATCCAGAAGGCCCAAGTGTCTGGACAAGGTGACTCACTGCACG
AGCATATCGCAAATCTGGCTGGTTCACCCGCTATTAAGAAGGGTATTCTCCAGACCGTGAAAGTCGTGGA
CGAGCTGGTCAAGGTGATGGGTCGCCATAAACCAGAGAACATTGTCATCGAGATGGCCAGGGAAAACCAG
ACTACCCAGAAGGGACAGAAGAACAGCAGGGAGCGGATGAAAAGAATTGAGGAAGGGATTAAGGAGCTCG
GGTCACAGATCCTTAAAGAGCACCCGGTGGAAAACACCCAGCTTCAGAATGAGAAGCTCTATCTGTACTA
CCTTCAAAATGGACGCGATATGTATGTGGACCAAGAGCTTGATATCAACAGGCTCTCAGACTACGACGTG
GACGCCATCGTCCCTCAGAGCTTCCTCAAAGACGACTCAATTGACAATAAGGTGCTGACTCGCTCAGACA
AGAACCGGGGAAAGTCAGATAACGTGCCCTCAGAGGAAGTCGTGAAAAAGATGAAGAACTATTGGCGCCA
GCTTCTGAACGCAAAGCTGATCACTCAGCGGAAGTTCGACAATCTCACTAAGGCTGAGAGGGGCGGACTG
AGCGAACTGGACAAAGCAGGATTCATTAAACGGCAACTTGTGGAGACTCGGCAGATTACTAAACATGTCG
CCCAAATCCTTGACTCACGCATGAATACCAAGTACGACGAAAACGACAAACTTATCCGCGAGGTGAAGGT
GATTACCCTGAAGTCCAAGCTGGTCAGCGATTTCAGAAAGGACTTTCAATTCTACAAAGTGCGGGAGATC
AATAACTATCATCATGCTCATGACGCATATCTGAATGCCGTGGTGGGAACCGCCCTGATCAAGAAGTACC
CAAAGCTGGAAAGCGAGTTCGTGTACGGAGACTACAAGGTCTACGACGTGCGCAAGATGATTGCCAAATC
TGAGCAGGAGATCGGAAAGGCCACCGCAAAGTACTTCTTCTACAGCAACATCATGAATTTCTTCAAGACC
GAAATCACCCTTGCAAACGGTGAGATCCGGAAGAGGCCGCTCATCGAGACTAATGGGGAGACTGGCGAAA
TCGTGTGGGACAAGGGCAGAGATTTCGCTACCGTGCGCAAAGTGCTTTCTATGCCTCAAGTGAACATCGT
GAAGAAAACCGAGGTGCAAACCGGAGGCTTTTCTAAGGAATCAATCCTCCCCAAGCGCAACTCCGACAAG
CTCATTGCAAGGAAGAAGGATTGGGACCCTAAGAAGTACGGCGGATTCGATTCACCAACTGTGGCTTATT
CTGTCCTGGTCGTGGCTAAGGTGGAAAAAGGAAAGTCTAAGAAGCTCAAGAGCGTGAAGGAACTGCTGGG
TATCACCATTATGGAGCGCAGCTCCTTCGAGAAGAACCCAATTGACTTTCTCGAAGCCAAAGGTTACAAG
GAAGTCAAGAAGGACCTTATCATCAAGCTCCCAAAGTATAGCCTGTTCGAACTGGAGAATGGGCGGAAGC
GGATGCTCGCCTCCGCTGGCGAACTTCAGAAGGGTAATGAGCTGGCTCTCCCCTCCAAGTACGTGAATTT
CCTCTACCTTGCAAGCCATTACGAGAAGCTGAAGGGGAGCCCCGAGGACAACGAGCAAAAGCAACTGTTT
GTGGAGCAGCATAAGCATTATCTGGACGAGATCATTGAGCAGATTTCCGAGTTTTCTAAACGCGTCATTC
TCGCTGATGCCAACCTCGATAAAGTCCTTAGCGCATACAATAAGCACAGAGACAAACCAATTCGGGAGCA
GGCTGAGAATATCATCCACCTGTTCACCCTCACCAATCTTGGTGCCCCTGCCGCATTCAAGTACTTCGAC
ACCACCATCGACCGGAAACGCTATACCTCCACCAAAGAAGTGCTGGACGCCACCCTCATCCACCAGAGCA
TCACCGGACTTTACGAAACTCGGATTGACCTCTCACAGCTCGGAGGGGATGAGGGAGCTCCCAAGAAAAA
GCGCAAGGTAGGTAGTTCCGCCGGAAAGGCCGGTGAAGGTGAAATCCCTGCCCCTCTTGCTGGTACCGTT
TCTAAGATACTGGTAAAAGAAGGTGACACTGTTAAAGCTGGTCAAACAGTTCTGGTGCTGGAGGCTATGA
AAATGGAGACAGAAATTAACGCTCCTACTGACGGAAAAGTTGAAAAGGTGTTAGTTAAGGAAAGAGATGC
TGTTCAAGGTGGTCAAGGTCTAATCAAGATCGGCGTTTAGCGCGTCTGGAACAATCAACCTCTGGATTAC
AAAATTTGTGAAAGATTGACTGGTATTCTTAACTATGTTGCTCCTTTTACGCTATGTGGATACGCTGCTT
TAATGCCTTTGTATCATGCTATTGCTTCCCGTATGGCTTTCATTTTCTCCTCCTTGTATAAATCCTGGTT
GCTGTCTCTTTATGAGGAGTTGTGGCCCGTTGTCAGGCAACGTGGCGTGGTGTGCACTGTGTTTGCTGAC
GCAACCCCCACTGGTTGGGGCATTGCCACCACCTGTCAGCTCCTTTCCGGGACTTTCGCTTTCCCCCTCC
CTATTGCCACGGCGGAACTCATCGCCGCCTGCCTTGCCCGCTGCTGGACAGGGGCTCGGCTGTTGGGCAC
TGACAATTCCGTGGTGTTGTCGGGGAAGCTGACGTCCTTTCCATGGCTGCTCGCCTGTGTTGCCACCTGG
ATTCTGCGCGGGACGTCCTTCTGCTACGTCCCTTCGGCCCTCAATCCAGCGGACCTTCCTTCCCGCGGCC
TGCTGCCGGCTCTGCGGCCTCTTCCGCGTCTTCGCCTTCGCCCTCAGACGAGTCGGATCTCCCTTTGGGC
CGCCTCCCCGCCTGGAATTAATTCTGCAGTCGAGACCTAGAAAAACATGGAGCAATCACAAGTAGCAATA
CAGCAGCTACCAATGCTGATTGTGCCTGGCTAGAAGCACAAGAGGAGGAGGAGGTGGGTTTTCCAGTCAC
ACCTCAGGTACCTTTAAGACCAATGACTTACAAGGCAGCTGTAGATCTTAGCCACTTTTTAAAAGAAAAG
AGGGGACTGGAAGGGCTAATTCACTCCCAACGAAGACAAGATATCCTTGATCTGTGGATCTACCACACAC
AAGGCTACTTCCCTGATTAGCAGAACTACACACCAGGGCCAGGGGTCAGATATCCACTGACCTTTGGATG
GTGCTACAAGCTAGTACCAGTTGAGCCAGATAAGGTAGAAGAGGCCAATAAAGGAGAGAACACCAGCTTG
TTACACCCTGTGAGCCTGCATGGGATGGATGACCCGGAGAGAGAAGTGTTAGAGTGGAGGTTTGACAGCC
GCCTAGCATTTCATCACGTGGCCCGAGAGCTGCATCCGGAGTACTTCAAGAACTGCTGATATCGAGCTTG
CTACAAGGGACTTTCCGCTGGGGACTTTCCAGGGAGGCGTGGCCTGGGCGGGACTGGGGAGTGGCGAGCC
CTCAGATCCTGCATATAAGCAGCTGCTTTTTGCCTGTACTGGGTCTCTCTGGTTAGACCAGATCTGAGCC
TGGGAGCTCTCTGGCTAACTAGGGAACCCACTGCTTAAGCCTCAATAAAGCTTGCCTTGAGTGCTTCAAG
TAGTGTGTGCCCGTCTGTTGTGTGACTCTGGTAACTAGAGATCCCTCAGACCCTTTTAGTCAGTGTGGAA
AATCTCTAGCAGTAGTAGTTCATGTCATCTTATTATTCAGTATTTATAACTTGCAAAGAAATGAATATCA
GAGAGTGAGAGGCCTTGACATTGCTAGCGTTTACCGTCGACCTCTAGCTAGAGCTTGGCGTAATCATGGT
CATAGCTGTTTCCTGTGTGAAATTGTTATCCGCTCACAATTCCACACAACATACGAGCCGGAAGCATAAA
GTGTAAAGCCTGGGGTGCCTAATGAGTGAGCTAACTCACATTAATTGCGTTGCGCTCACTGCCCGCTTTC
CAGTCGGGAAACCTGTCGTGCCAGCTGCATTAATGAATCGGCCAACGCGCGGGGAGAGGCGGTTTGCGTA
TTGGGCGCTCTTCCGCTTCCTCGCTCACTGACTCGCTGCGCTCGGTCGTTCGGCTGCGGCGAGCGGTATC
AGCTCACTCAAAGGCGGTAATACGGTTATCCACAGAATCAGGGGATAACGCAGGAAAGAACATGTGAGCA
AAAGGCCAGCAAAAGGCCAGGAACCGTAAAAAGGCCGCGTTGCTGGCGTTTTTCCATAGGCTCCGCCCCC
CTGACGAGCATCACAAAAATCGACGCTCAAGTCAGAGGTGGCGAAACCCGACAGGACTATAAAGATACCA
GGCGTTTCCCCCTGGAAGCTCCCTCGTGCGCTCTCCTGTTCCGACCCTGCCGCTTACCGGATACCTGTCC
GCCTTTCTCCCTTCGGGAAGCGTGGCGCTTTCTCATAGCTCACGCTGTAGGTATCTCAGTTCGGTGTAGG
TCGTTCGCTCCAAGCTGGGCTGTGTGCACGAACCCCCCGTTCAGCCCGACCGCTGCGCCTTATCCGGTAA
CTATCGTCTTGAGTCCAACCCGGTAAGACACGACTTATCGCCACTGGCAGCAGCCACTGGTAACAGGATT
AGCAGAGCGAGGTATGTAGGCGGTGCTACAGAGTTCTTGAAGTGGTGGCCTAACTACGGCTACACTAGAA
GAACAGTATTTGGTATCTGCGCTCTGCTGAAGCCAGTTACCTTCGGAAAAAGAGTTGGTAGCTCTTGATC
CGGCAAACAAACCACCGCTGGTAGCGGTGGTTTTTTTGTTTGCAAGCAGCAGATTACGCGCAGAAAAAAA
GGATCTCAAGAAGATCCTTTGATCTTTTCTACGGGGTCTGACGCTCAGTGGAACGAAAACTCACGTTAAG
GGATTTTGGTCATGAGATTATCAAAAAGGATCTTCACCTAGATCCTTTTAAATTAAAAATGAAGTTTTAA
ATCAATCTAAAGTATATATGAGTAAACTTGGTCTGACAGTTACCAATGCTTAATCAGTGAGGCACCTATC
TCAGCGATCTGTCTATTTCGTTCATCCATAGTTGCCTGACTCCCCGTCGTGTAGATAACTACGATACGGG
AGGGCTTACCATCTGGCCCCAGTGCTGCAATGATACCGCGAGACCCACGCTCACCGGCTCCAGATTTATC
AGCAATAAACCAGCCAGCCGGAAGGGCCGAGCGCAGAAGTGGTCCTGCAACTTTATCCGCCTCCATCCAG
TCTATTAATTGTTGCCGGGAAGCTAGAGTAAGTAGTTCGCCAGTTAATAGTTTGCGCAACGTTGTTGCCA
TTGCTACAGGCATCGTGGTGTCACGCTCGTCGTTTGGTATGGCTTCATTCAGCTCCGGTTCCCAACGATC
AAGGCGAGTTACATGATCCCCCATGTTGTGCAAAAAAGCGGTTAGCTCCTTCGGTCCTCCGATCGTTGTC
AGAAGTAAGTTGGCCGCAGTGTTATCACTCATGGTTATGGCAGCACTGCATAATTCTCTTACTGTCATGC
CATCCGTAAGATGCTTTTCTGTGACTGGTGAGTACTCAACCAAGTCATTCTGAGAATAGTGTATGCGGCG
ACCGAGTTGCTCTTGCCCGGCGTCAATACGGGATAATACCGCGCCACATAGCAGAACTTTAAAAGTGCTC
ATCATTGGAAAACGTTCTTCGGGGCGAAAACTCTCAAGGATCTTACCGCTGTTGAGATCCAGTTCGATGT
AACCCACTCGTGCACCCAACTGATCTTCAGCATCTTTTACTTTCACCAGCGTTTCTGGGTGAGCAAAAAC
AGGAAGGCAAAATGCCGCAAAAAAGGGAATAAGGGCGACACGGAAATGTTGAATACTCATACTCTTCCTT
TTTCAATATTATTGAAGCATTTATCAGGGTTATTGTCTCATGAGCGGATACATATTTGAATGTATTTAGA
AAAATAAACAAATAGGGGTTCCGCGCACATTTCCCCGAAAAGTGCCACCTGACGTCGACGGATCGGGAGA
TCAACTTGTTTATTGCAGCTTATAATGGTTACAAATAAAGCAATAGCATCACAAATTTCACAAATAAAGC
ATTTTTTTCACTGCATTCTAGTTGTGGTTTGTCCAAACTCATCAATGTATCTTATCATGTCTGGATCAAC
TGGATAACTCAAGCTAACCAAAATCATCCCAAACTTCCCACCCCATACCCTATTACCACTGCCAATTACC
TGTGGTTTCATTTACTCTAAACCTGTGATTCCTCTGAATTATTTTCATTTTAAAGAAATTGTATTTGTTA
AATATGTACTACAAACTTAGTAGT
